>Addgene plasmid #76336 | N4BP2 gRNA (BRDN0001146240) | addgene full sequence | sequence record 185646 | Addgene Assembled Sequence
CCCGGGTGCAAAGATGGATAAAGTTTTAAACAGAGAGGAATCTTTGCAGCTAATGGACCTTCTAGGTCTT
GAAAGGAGTGGGAATTGGCTCCGGTGCCCGTCAGTGGGCAGAGCGCACATCGCCCACAGTCCCCGAGAAG
TTGGGGGGAGGGGTCGGCAATTGATCCGGTGCCTAGAGAAGGTGGCGCGGGGTAAACTGGGAAAGTGATG
TCGTGTACTGGCTCCGCCTTTTTCCCGAGGGTGGGGGAGAACCGTATATAAGTGCAGTAGTCGCCGTGAA
CGTTCTTTTTCGCAACGGGTTTGCCGCCAGAACACAGGTAAGTGCCGTGTGTGGTTCCCGCGGGCCTGGC
CTCTTTACGGGTTATGGCCCTTGCGTGCCTTGAATTACTTCCACCTGGCTGCAGTACGTGATTCTTGATC
CCGAGCTTCGGGTTGGAAGTGGGTGGGAGAGTTCGAGGCCTTGCGCTTAAGGAGCCCCTTCGCCTCGTGC
TTGAGTTGAGGCCTGGCCTGGGCGCTGGGGCCGCCGCGTGCGAATCTGGTGGCACCTTCGCGCCTGTCTC
GCTGCTTTCGATAAGTCTCTAGCCATTTAAAATTTTTGATGACCTGCTGCGACGCTTTTTTTCTGGCAAG
ATAGTCTTGTAAATGCGGGCCAAGATCTGCACACTGGTATTTCGGTTTTTGGGGCCGCGGGCGGCGACGG
GGCCCGTGCGTCCCAGCGCACATGTTCGGCGAGGCGGGGCCTGCGAGCGCGGCCACCGAGAATCGGACGG
GGGTAGTCTCAAGCTGGCCGGCCTGCTCTGGTGCCTGGCCTCGCGCCGCCGTGTATCGCCCCGCCCTGGG
CGGCAAGGCTGGCCCGGTCGGCACCAGTTGCGTGAGCGGAAAGATGGCCGCTTCCCGGCCCTGCTGCAGG
GAGCTCAAAATGGAGGACGCGGCGCTCGGGAGAGCGGGCGGGTGAGTCACCCACACAAAGGAAAAGGGCC
TTTCCGTCCTCAGCCGTCGCTTCATGTGACTCCACGGAGTACCGGGCGCCGTCCAGGCACCTCGATTAGT
TCTCGAGCTTTTGGAGTACGTCGTCTTTAGGTTGGGGGGAGGGGTTTTATGCGATGGAGTTTCCCCACAC
TGAGTGGGTGGAGACTGAAGTTAGGCCAGCTTGGCACTTGATGTAATTCTCCTTGGAATTTGCCCTTTTT
GAGTTTGGATCTTGGTTCATTCTCAAGCCTCAGACAGTGGTTCAAAGTTTTTTTCTTCCATTTCAGGTGT
CGTGACGTACGGCCACCATGACCGAGTACAAGCCCACGGTGCGCCTCGCCACCCGCGACGACGTCCCCAG
GGCCGTACGCACCCTCGCCGCCGCGTTCGCCGACTACCCCGCCACGCGCCACACCGTCGATCCGGACCGC
CACATCGAGCGGGTCACCGAGCTGCAAGAACTCTTCCTCACGCGCGTCGGGCTCGACATCGGCAAGGTGT
GGGTCGCGGACGACGGCGCCGCCGTGGCGGTCTGGACCACGCCGGAGAGCGTCGAAGCGGGGGCGGTGTT
CGCCGAGATCGGCCCGCGCATGGCCGAGTTGAGCGGTTCCCGGCTGGCCGCGCAGCAACAGATGGAAGGC
CTCCTGGCGCCGCACCGGCCCAAGGAGCCCGCGTGGTTCCTGGCCACCGTCGGAGTCTCGCCCGACCACC
AGGGCAAGGGTCTGGGCAGCGCCGTCGTGCTCCCCGGAGTGGAGGCGGCCGAGCGCGCCGGGGTGCCCGC
CTTCCTGGAGACCTCCGCGCCCCGCAACCTCCCCTTCTACGAGCGGCTCGGCTTCACCGTCACCGCCGAC
GTCGAGGTGCCCGAAGGACCGCGCACCTGGTGCATGACCCGCAAGCCCGGTGCCTGAACGCGTTAAGTCG
ACAATCAACCTCTGGATTACAAAATTTGTGAAAGATTGACTGGTATTCTTAACTATGTTGCTCCTTTTAC
GCTATGTGGATACGCTGCTTTAATGCCTTTGTATCATGCTATTGCTTCCCGTATGGCTTTCATTTTCTCC
TCCTTGTATAAATCCTGGTTGCTGTCTCTTTATGAGGAGTTGTGGCCCGTTGTCAGGCAACGTGGCGTGG
TGTGCACTGTGTTTGCTGACGCAACCCCCACTGGTTGGGGCATTGCCACCACCTGTCAGCTCCTTTCCGG
GACTTTCGCTTTCCCCCTCCCTATTGCCACGGCGGAACTCATCGCCGCCTGCCTTGCCCGCTGCTGGACA
GGGGCTCGGCTGTTGGGCACTGACAATTCCGTGGTGTTGTCGGGGAAATCATCGTCCTTTCCTTGGCTGC
TCGCCTGTGTTGCCACCTGGATTCTGCGCGGGACGTCCTTCTGCTACGTCCCTTCGGCCCTCAATCCAGC
GGACCTTCCTTCCCGCGGCCTGCTGCCGGCTCTGCGGCCTCTTCCGCGTCTTCGCCTTCGCCCTCAGACG
AGTCGGATCTCCCTTTGGGCCGCCTCCCCGCGTCGACTTTAAGACCAATGACTTACAAGGCAGCTGTAGA
TCTTAGCCACTTTTTAAAAGAAAAGGGGGGACTGGAAGGGCTAATTCACTCCCAACGAAGACAAGATCTG
CTTTTTGCTTGTACTGGGTCTCTCTGGTTAGACCAGATCTGAGCCTGGGAGCTCTCTGGCTAACTAGGGA
ACCCACTGCTTAAGCCTCAATAAAGCTTGCCTTGAGTGCTTCAAGTAGTGTGTGCCCGTCTGTTGTGTGA
CTCTGGTAACTAGAGATCCCTCAGACCCTTTTAGTCAGTGTGGAAAATCTCTAGCAGTACGTATAGTAGT
TCATGTCATCTTATTATTCAGTATTTATAACTTGCAAAGAAATGAATATCAGAGAGTGAGAGGAACTTGT
TTATTGCAGCTTATAATGGTTACAAATAAAGCAATAGCATCACAAATTTCACAAATAAAGCATTTTTTTC
ACTGCATTCTAGTTGTGGTTTGTCCAAACTCATCAATGTATCTTATCATGTCTGGCTCTAGCTATCCCGC
CCCTAACTCCGCCCATCCCGCCCCTAACTCCGCCCAGTTCCGCCCATTCTCCGCCCCATGGCTGACTAAT
TTTTTTTATTTATGCAGAGGCCGAGGCCGCCTCGGCCTCTGAGCTATTCCAGAAGTAGTGAGGAGGCTTT
TTTGGAGGCCTAGGGACGTACCCAATTCGCCCTATAGTGAGTCGTATTACGCGCGCTCACTGGCCGTCGT
TTTACAACGTCGTGACTGGGAAAACCCTGGCGTTACCCAACTTAATCGCCTTGCAGCACATCCCCCTTTC
GCCAGCTGGCGTAATAGCGAAGAGGCCCGCACCGATCGCCCTTCCCAACAGTTGCGCAGCCTGAATGGCG
AATGGG
[124 nt withheld, positions 3367-3490]
C
[91 nt withheld, positions 3492-3582]
A
[49 nt withheld, positions 3584-3632]
CCTTTGACGTTGGAGTCCACGTTCTTT
[37 nt withheld, positions 3660-3696]
ACCCTATCTCGGTCTATTCTTTTGATTTATAAGGGATTTTGCCGATTTCGGCCTATTGGTTAAAAAATGA
GCTGATTTAACAAAAATTTAACGCGAATTTTAACAAAATATTAACGCTTACAATTTAGGTGGCACTTTTC
GGGGAAATGTGCGCGGAACCCCTATTTGTTTATTTTTCTAAATACATTCAAATATGTATCCGCTCATGAG
ACAATAACCCTGATAAATGCTTCAATAATATTGAAAAAGGAAGAGTATGAGTATTCAACATTTCCGTGTC
GCCCTTATTCCCTTTTTTGCGGCATTTTGCCTTCCTGTTTTTGCTCACCCAGAAACGCTGGTGAAAGTAA
AAGATGCTGAAGATCAGTTGGGTGCACGAGTGGGTTACATCGAACTGGATCTCAACAGCGGTAAGATCCT
TGAGAGTTTTCGCCCCGAAGAACGTTTTCCAATGATGAGCACTTTTAAAGTTCTGCTATGTGGCGCGGTA
TTATCCCGTATTGACGCCGGGCAAGAGCAACTCGGTCGCCGCATACACTATTCTCAGAATGACTTGGTTG
AGTACTCACCAGTCACAGAAAAGCATCTTACGGATGGCATGACAGTAAGAGAATTATGCAGTGCTGCCAT
AACCATGAGTGATAACACTGCGGCCAACTTACTTCTGACAACGATCGGAGGACCGAAGGAGCTAACCGCT
TTTTTGCACAACATGGGGGATCATGTAACTCGCCTTGATCGTTGGGAACCGGAGCTGAATGAAGCCATAC
CAAACGACGAGCGTGACACCACGATGCCTGTAGCAATGGCAACAACGTTGCGCAAACTATTAACTGGCGA
ACTACTTACTCTAGCTTCCCGGCAACAATTAATAGACTGGATGGAGGCGGATAAAGTTGCAGGACCACTT
CTGCGCTCGGCCCTTCCGGCTGGCTGGTTTATTGCTGATAAATCTGGAGCCGGTGAGCGTGGGTCTCGCG
GTATCATTGCAGCACTGGGGCCAGATGGTAAGCCCTCCCGTATCGTAGTTATCTACACGACGGGGAGTCA
GGCAACTATGGATGAACGAAATAGACAGATCGCTGAGATAGGTGCCTCACTGATTAAGCATTGGTAACTG
TCAGACCAAGTTTACTCATATATACTTTAGATTGATTTAAAACTTCATTTTTAATTTAAAAGGATCTAGG
TGAAGATCCTTTTTGATAATCTCATGACCAAAATCCCTTAACGTGAGTTTTCGTTCCACTGAGCGTCAGA
CCCCGTAGAAAAGATCAAAGGATCTTCTTGAGATCCTTTTTTTCTGCGCGTAATCTGCTGCTTGCAAACA
AAAAAACCACCGCTACCAGCGGTGGTTTGTTTGCCGGATCAAGAGCTACCAACTCTTTTTCCGAAGGTAA
CTGGCTTCAGCAGAGCGCAGATACCAAATACTGTTCTTCTAGTGTAGCCGTAGTTAGGCCACCACTTCAA
GAACTCTGTAGCACCGCCTACATACCTCGCTCTGCTAATCCTGTTACCAGTGGCTGCTGCCAGTGGCGAT
AAGTCGTGTCTTACCGGGTTGGACTCAAGACGATAGTTACCGGATAAGGCGCAGCGGTCGGGCTGAACGG
GGGGTTCGTGCACACAGCCCAGCTTGGAGCGAACGACCTACACCGAACTGAGATACCTACAGCGTGAGCT
ATGAGAAAGCGCCACGCTTCCCGAAGGGAGAAAGGCGGACAGGTATCCGGTAAGCGGCAGGGTCGGAACA
GGAGAGCGCACGAGGGAGCTTCCAGGGGGAAACGCCTGGTATCTTTATAGTCCTGTCGGGTTTCGCCACC
TCTGACTTGAGCGTCGATTTTTGTGATGCTCGTCAGGGGGGCGGAGCCTATGGAAAAACGCCAGCAACGC
GGCCTTTTTACGGTTCCTGGCCTTTTGCTGGCCTTTTGCTCACATGTTCTTTCCTGCGTTATCCCCTGAT
TCTGTGGATAACCGTATTACCGCCTTTGAGTGAGCTGATACCGCTCGCCGCAGCCGAACGACCGAGCGCA
GCGAGTCAGTGAGCGAGGAAGCGGAAGAGCGCCCAATACGCAAACCGCCTCTCCCCGCGCGTTGGCCGAT
TCATTAATGCAGCTGGCACGACAGGTTTCCCGACTGGAAAGCGGGCAGTGAGCGCAACGCAATTAATGTG
AGTTAGCTCACTCATTAGGCACCCCAGGCTTTACACTTTATGCTTCCGGCTCGTATGTTGTGTGGAATTG
TGAGCGGATAACAATTTCACACAGGAAACAGCTATGACCATGATTACGCCAAGCGCGCAATTAACCCTCA
CTAAAGGGAACAAAAGCTGGAGCTGCAAGCTTAATGTAGTCTTATGCAATACTCTTGTAGTCTTGCAACA
TGGTAACGATGAGTTAGCAACATGCCTTACAAGGAGAGAAAAAGCACCGTGCATGCCGATTGGTGGAAGT
AAGGTGGTACGATCGTGCCTTATTAGGAAGGCAACAGACGGGTCTGACATGGATTGGACGAACCACTGAA
TTGCCGCATTGCAGAGATATTGTATTTAAGTGCCTAGCTCGATACATAAACGGGTCTCTCTGGTTAGACC
AGATCTGAGCCTGGGAGCTCTCTGGCTAACTAGGGAACCCACTGCTTAAGCCTCAATAAAGCTTGCCTTG
AGTGCTTCAAGTAGTGTGTGCCCGTCTGTTGTGTGACTCTGGTAACTAGAGATCCCTCAGACCCTTTTAG
TCAGTGTGGAAAATCTCTAGCAGTGGCGCCCGAACAGGGACTTGAAAGCGAAAGGGAAACCAGAGGAGCT
CTCTCGACGCAGGACTCGGCTTGCTGAAGCGCGCACGGCAAGAGGCGAGGGGCGGCGACTGGTGAGTACG
CCAAAAATTTTGACTAGCGGAGGCTAGAAGGAGAGAGATGGGTGCGAGAGCGTCAGTATTAAGCGGGGGA
GAATTAGATCGCGATGGGAAAAAATTCGGTTAAGGCCAGGGGGAAAGAAAAAATATAAATTAAAACATAT
AGTATGGGCAAGCAGGGAGCTAGAACGATTCGCAGTTAATCCTGGCCTGTTAGAAACATCAGAAGGCTGT
AGACAAATACTGGGACAGCTACAACCATCCCTTCAGACAGGATCAGAAGAACTTAGATCATTATATAATA
CAGTAGCAACCCTCTATTGTGTGCATCAAAGGATAGAGATAAAAGACACCAAGGAAGCTTTAGACAAGAT
AGAGGAAGAGCAAAACAAAAGTAAGACCACCGCACAGCAAGCGGCCGCTGATCTTCAGACCTGGAGGAGG
AGATATGAGGGACAATTGGAGAAGTGAATTATATAAATATAAAGTAGTAAAAATTGAACCATTAGGAGTA
GCACCCACCAAGGCAAAGAGAAGAGTGGTGCAGAGAGAAAAAAGAGCAGTGGGAATAGGAGCTTTGTTCC
TTGGGTTCTTGGGAGCAGCAGGAAGCACTATGGGCGCAGCGTCAATGACGCTGACGGTACAGGCCAGACA
ATTATTGTCTGGTATAGTGCAGCAGCAGAACAATTTGCTGAGGGCTATTGAGGCGCAACAGCATCTGTTG
CAACTCACAGTCTGGGGCATCAAGCAGCTCCAGGCAAGAATCCTGGCTGTGGAAAGATACCTAAAGGATC
AACAGCTCCTGGGGATTTGGGGTTGCTCTGGAAAACTCATTTGCACCACTGCTGTGCCTTGGAATGCTAG
TTGGAGTAATAAATCTCTGGAACAGATTTGGAATCACACGACCTGGATGGAGTGGGACAGAGAAATTAAC
AATTACACAAGCTTAATACACTCCTTAATTGAAGAATCGCAAAACCAGCAAGAAAAGAATGAACAAGAAT
TATTGGAATTAGATAAATGGGCAAGTTTGTGGAATTGGTTTAACATAACAAATTGGCTGTGGTATATAAA
ATTATTCATAATGATAGTAGGAGGCTTGGTAGGTTTAAGAATAGTTTTTGCTGTACTTTCTATAGTGAAT
AGAGTTAGGCAGGGATATTCACCATTATCGTTTCAGACCCACCTCCCAACCCCGAGGGGACCCAGAGAGG
GCCTATTTCCCATGATTCCTTCATATTTGCATATACGATACAAGGCTGTTAGAGAGATAATTAGAATTAA
TTTGACTGTAAACACAAAGATATTAGTACAAAATACGTGACGTAGAAAGTAATAATTTCTTGGGTAGTTT
GCAGTTTTAAAATTATGTTTTAAAATGGACTATCATATGCTTACCGTAACTTGAAAGTATTTCGATTTCT
TGGCTTTATATATCTTGTGGAAAGGACGAAACACCGAGAAAGAAGACATCTTACGTGTTTTAGAGCTAGA
AATAGCAAGTTAAAATAAGGCTAGTCCGTTATCAACTTGAAAAAGTGGCACCGAGTCGGTGCTTTTTTAA
GCTTGGCGTAACTAGATCTTGAGACAAATGGCAGTATTCATCCACAATTTTAAAAGAAAAGGGGGGATTG
GGGGGTACAGTGCAGGGGAAAGAATAGTAGACATAATAGCAACAGACATACAAACTAAAGAATTACAAAA
ACAAATTACAAAAATTCAAAATTTTCGGGTTTATTACAGGGACAGCAGAGATCCACTTTGGCGCCGGCTC
GAGGGGG
Features (pLannotate 1.2.2; 29 found; start..end, strand, type, name):
     14..80      +  CDS            small t antigen (fragment): SV40 (simian virus 40) small t antigen
    106..317     +  promoter       EF-1α core promoter: core promoter for human elongation factor EF-1α
    318..1256    +  intron         EF-1α intron A: intron upstream of the start codon of human EF-1α
   1278..1877    +  CDS            PuroR (fragment): puromycin N-acetyltransferase; pac from Streptomyces; confers resistance to puromycin
   1893..2481    +  misc_feature   WPRE: woodchuck hepatitis virus posttranscriptional regulatory element
   2532..2551    +  misc_feature   cPPT/CTS (fragment): central polypurine tract and central termination sequence of HIV-1
   2553..2786    +  LTR            3' LTR (ΔU3): self-inactivating 3' long terminal repeat (LTR) from HIV-1
   2864..2985    +  polyA_signal   SV40 poly(A) signal: SV40 polyadenylation signal
   3025..3160    +  rep_origin     SV40 ori: SV40 origin of replication
   3181..3199    -  promoter       T7 promoter: promoter for bacteriophage T7 RNA polymerase
   3207..3362    +  CDS            lacZα (fragment): LacZα fragment of β-galactosidase; lacZ fragment
   3367..3795    +  rep_origin     f1 ori (sequence partly withheld): f1 bacteriophage origin of replication; arrow indicates direction of (+) strand synthesis
   3848..3952    +  promoter       AmpR promoter: bla
   3953..4813    +  CDS            AmpR: β-lactamase; bla; confers resistance to ampicillin, carbenicillin, and related antibiotics
   4984..5572    +  rep_origin     ori: high-copy-number ColE1/pMB1/pBR322/pUC origin of replication
   5755..5847    +  CDS            lacI (fragment): lac repressor; lacI; The lac repressor binds to the lac operator to inhibit transcription in E. coli. This inhibition can be relieved by adding lactose or isopropyl-β-D-thiogalactopyranoside (IPTG).
   5860..5881    +  protein_bind   CAP binding site: CAP binding activates transcription in the presence of cAMP. E. coli catabolite activator protein
   5896..5926    +  promoter       lac promoter: promoter for the E. coli lac operon
   5934..5950    +  protein_bind   lac operator: The lac repressor binds to the lac operator to inhibit transcription in E. coli. This inhibition can be relieved by adding lactose or isopropyl-β-D-thiogalactopyranoside (IPTG). lac repressor encoded by lacI
   5995..6013    +  promoter       T3 promoter: promoter for bacteriophage T3 RNA polymerase
   6041..6267    +  promoter       RSV promoter: Rous sarcoma virus enhancer/promoter
   6268..6448    +  LTR            5' LTR (truncated): truncated 5' long terminal repeat (LTR) from HIV-1
   6495..6620    +  misc_feature   HIV-1 Ψ: packaging signal of human immunodeficiency virus type 1
   6604..6967    +  CDS            HIV-1 gag (fragment): gag protein from human immunodeficiency virus 1; gag
   7113..7346    +  misc_feature   RRE: The Rev response element (RRE) of HIV-1 allows for Rev-dependent mRNA export from the nucleus to the cytoplasm.
   7723..7749    +  CDS            Rev (fragment): human immunodeficiency virus 1 (HIV-1) Rev protein; rev; enhances nuclear export of unspliced and incompletely spliced viral mRNAs
   7753..7993    +  promoter       U6 promoter: RNA polymerase III promoter for human U6 snRNA
   8023..8098    +  misc_RNA       gRNA scaffold: guide RNA scaffold for the Streptococcus pyogenes CRISPR/Cas9 system
   8154..8271    +  misc_feature   cPPT/CTS: central polypurine tract and central termination sequence of HIV-1
