[The description below was written by a language model from this plasmid's Addgene catalogue record and pLannotate feature annotations shown in this document.]
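Description:
N4BP2 gRNA (BRDN0001146240) is a third-generation lentiviral CRISPR guide plasmid built on the lentiGuide-Puro backbone, carrying a single guide RNA directed against human N4BP2 (also known as B3BP). In bacteria it is maintained as a high-copy plasmid through a ColE1/pUC-type origin and selected with ampicillin via the β-lactamase gene. An f1 origin, an SV40 origin and residual lac/T7/T3 elements are also annotated as backbone remnants.

The lentiviral transfer cassette begins with an RSV promoter fused to a truncated HIV-1 5' LTR, which drives Tat-independent production of the genomic RNA. This is followed by the Ψ packaging signal with a gag fragment, the Rev response element for Rev-dependent nuclear export, and a central polypurine tract that aids nuclear import. It ends in a ΔU3 self-inactivating 3' LTR.

Within this unit, a human U6 RNA polymerase III promoter transcribes the N4BP2-targeting spacer joined to the Streptococcus pyogenes Cas9 guide scaffold. A separate EF-1α promoter with its intron A drives puromycin N-acetyltransferase, with a WPRE downstream to enhance expression, so transduced mammalian cells can be selected with puromycin.

The plasmid does not encode Cas9, so it must be used with a separate Cas9 vector or in cells that already express the nuclease. It is used to knock out N4BP2. The guide belongs to a human kinome gRNA collection associated with work on optimised sgRNA design. The depositors note that it was designed against a GenBank reference sequence that has since been withdrawn, so its targeting should be checked against current annotation.
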