Addgene plasmid #76336: N4BP2 gRNA (BRDN0001146240)
Purpose: 3rd generation lentiviral gRNA plasmid targeting human N4BP2
Depositing lab: John Doench & David Root. Depositing organization: Broad Institute. Publication: Optimized sgRNA design to maximize activity and minimize off-target effects of CRISPR-Cas9. Doench JG, Fusi N, Sullender M, Hegde M, Vaimberg EW, Donovan KF, Smith I, Tothova Z, Wilen C, Orchard R, Virgin HW, Listgarten J, Root DE. Nat Biotechnol. 2016 Jan 18. doi: 10.1038/nbt.3437. PubMed 26780180.
Backbone
  Vector backbone: lentiGuide-Puro
  Backbone manufacturer: Zhang Lab (Addgene plasmid # 52963)
  Vector type: Mammalian Expression, Lentiviral, CRISPR
  Selectable markers: Puromycin
Growth in bacteria
  Bacterial resistance: Ampicillin, 100 μg/mL
  Growth temperature: 37°C
  Growth strain: DH5alpha
  Copy number: High Copy
Gene/Insert
  Gene/Insert name: N4BP2 (alt name: N4BP2)
  gRNA/shRNA sequence: AGAAAGAAGACATCTTACGT
  Species: H. sapiens (human)
  Entrez Gene: N4BP2 (a.k.a. B3BP)
  Promoter: hU6
  Cloning method: Unknown
  Sequencing primers: 5′ U6-F; 3′ pS2-R
Terms and licenses: Academic/Nonprofit Terms; Industry Terms: Not Available to Industry
Depositor comments: The gRNA was designed to target a Genbank reference sequence which has since been removed from the database. Note that this plasmid does NOT contain Cas9. It should be used in conjunction with lentiCas9-Blast (Addgene #52962) or otherwise with cell lines already expressing Cas9. Browse the full kinome gRNA library at http://www.addgene.org/pooled-library/broadgpp-human-kinome/ or visit http://www.broadinstitute.org/rnai/public/ for detailed protocols and information.
How to cite: N4BP2 gRNA (BRDN0001146240) was a gift from John Doench & David Root (Addgene plasmid # 76336 ; http://n2t.net/addgene:76336 ; RRID:Addgene_76336)
