>Addgene plasmid #76336 | N4BP2 gRNA (BRDN0001146240) | depositor partial sequence | sequence record 143796 | Target Sequence
AGAAAGAAGACATCTTACGT
