>Addgene plasmid #76336 | N4BP2 gRNA (BRDN0001146240) | addgene partial sequence | sequence record 185645 | hU6-F
GTAGAAAGTAATAATTTCTTGGGTAGTTTGCAGTTTTAAAATTATGTTTTAAAATGGACTATCATATGCT
TACCGTAACTTGAAAGTATTTCGATTTCTTGGCTTTATATATCTTGTGGAAAGGACGAAACACCGAGAAA
GAAGACATCTTACGTGTTTTAGAGCTAGAAATAGCAAGTTAAAATAAGGCTAGTCCGTTATCAACTTGAA
AAAGTGGCACCGAGTCGGTGCTTTTTTAAGCTTGGCGTAACTAGATCTTGAGACAAATGGCAGTATTCAT
CCACAATTTTAAAAGAAAAGGGGGGATTGGGGGGTACAGTGCAGGGGAAAGAATAGTAGACATAATAGCA
ACAGACATACAAACTAAAGAATTACAAAAACAAATTACAAAAATTCAAAATTTTCGGGTTTATTACAGGG
ACAGCAGAGATCCACTTTGGCGCCGGCTCGAGGGGGCCCGGGTGCAAAGATGGATAAAGTTTTAAACAGA
GAGGAATCTTTGCAGCTAATGGACCTTCTAGGTCTTGAAAGGAGTGGGAATTGGCTCCGGTGCCCGTCAG
TGGGCAGAGC
